Addgene plasmid #65776: BPK2139
Purpose: Human expression vector for S aureus Cas9: CAG-humanSaCas9-NLS-3xFLAG
Depositing lab: Keith Joung. Depositing organization: Massachusetts General Hospital. Publication: Engineered CRISPR-Cas9 nucleases with altered PAM specificities. Kleinstiver BP, Prew MS, Tsai SQ, Topkar VV, Nguyen NT, Zheng Z, Gonzales AP, Li Z, Peterson RT, Yeh JJ, Aryee MJ, Joung JK. Nature. 2015 Jun 22. doi: 10.1038/nature14592. PubMed 26098369.
Backbone
  Vector backbone: pCAG-CFP
  Vector type: Mammalian Expression, CRISPR
Growth in bacteria
  Bacterial resistance: Ampicillin, 100 μg/mL
  Growth temperature: 37°C
  Growth strain: XL1 Blue
  Copy number: High Copy
Gene/Insert
  Gene/Insert name: mammalian codon-optimized Staphylococcus aureus Cas9-NLS-3xFlag (alt name: SauCas9)
  Promoter: CAG
  Tag / fusion protein: NLS-3xFLAG (C terminal on insert)
  Cloning method: Gibson Cloning
  Sequencing primers: 5′ oBK280 (5'-CCTACAGCTCCTGGGCAACG-3')
Terms and licenses: Academic/Nonprofit Terms; Industry Terms: Not Available to Industry
How to cite: BPK2139 was a gift from Keith Joung (Addgene plasmid # 65776 ; http://n2t.net/addgene:65776 ; RRID:Addgene_65776)
