[The description below was written by a language model from this plasmid's Addgene catalogue record and pLannotate feature annotations shown in this document.]
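Description:
BPK2139 is an 8.1 kb mammalian expression plasmid built on the pCAG-CFP backbone for producing Staphylococcus aureus Cas9 (SaCas9) in human cells. It is maintained in E. coli as a high-copy plasmid through a ColE1/pUC-type origin and is selected with ampicillin via a β-lactamase gene under its own bla promoter. The backbone also carries leftover lac promoter/operator elements and short lacI fragments. An SV40 origin with an adjacent SV40 poly(A) signal is present too, and such an origin can support episomal replication in cells expressing large T antigen. No mammalian selection marker is annotated.

The payload is a single expression cassette driven by the CAG promoter, annotated here as its three components: the CMV immediate-early enhancer, the chicken β-actin promoter and a chimeric β-actin/β-globin intron. Together these give strong, broadly active transcription in mammalian cells. Downstream lies a mammalian codon-optimised SaCas9 open reading frame of roughly 3.2 kb, fused at its C terminus to a nuclear localisation signal and a 3xFLAG epitope. The NLS directs the nuclease to the nucleus, and the tag allows detection or immunoprecipitation. The NLS is stated in the catalogue entry but is not separately annotated in the feature table, and it presumably occupies the short gap between the Cas9 and 3xFLAG features. Transcripts terminate at a rabbit β-globin polyadenylation signal, and the small HBB fragments flagging the cassette are globin-derived backbone remnants rather than expressed genes.

The plasmid encodes only the nuclease, with no guide RNA cassette annotated, so a compatible SaCas9 guide RNA would have to be supplied separately for genome editing. It was deposited in connection with work on Cas9 nucleases and their PAM specificities.
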