Features (pLannotate 1.2.2; 20 found; start..end, strand, type, name):
      4..383     +  enhancer       CMV enhancer: human cytomegalovirus immediate early enhancer
    386..661     +  promoter       chicken β-actin promoter: No description available
    662..1673    +  intron         chimeric intron: chimera between introns from chicken β-actin and rabbit β-globin
   1671..1727    +  CDS            HBB (fragment): HBB_LEPEU - Experimental evidence at protein level: Swiss-Prot protein existence level 1. Involved in oxygen transport from the lung to the various peripheral tissues. From Lepus europaeus (European hare).
   1722..1758    +  misc_feature   MCS (fragment): multiple cloning site
   1778..4933    +  CDS            cas9: CAS9_STAAU - Experimental evidence at protein level: Swiss-Prot protein existence level 1. CRISPR (clustered regularly interspaced short palindromic repeat) is an adaptive immune system that provides protection against mobile genetic elements (viruses, transposable elements and conjugative plasmids). CRISPR clusters contain spacers, sequences complementary to antecedent mobile elements, and target invading nucleic acids. CRISPR clusters are transcribed and processed into CRISPR RNA (crRNA). In type II CRISPR systems correct processing of pre-crRNA requires a trans- encoded small RNA (tracrRNA)
   4967..5032    +  CDS            3xFLAG: three tandem FLAG® epitope tags, followed by an enterokinase cleavage site
   5045..5116    +  CDS            HBB (fragment): HBB_PONPY - Experimental evidence at transcript level: Swiss-Prot protein existence level 2. Involved in oxygen transport from the lung to the various peripheral tissues. From Pongo pygmaeus (Bornean orangutan).
   5187..5242    +  polyA_signal   β-globin poly(A) signal: rabbit β-globin polyadenylation signal (Gil and Proudfoot, 1987)
   5627..5643    -  protein_bind   lac operator: The lac repressor binds to the lac operator to inhibit transcription in E. coli. This inhibition can be relieved by adding lactose or isopropyl-β-D-thiogalactopyranoside (IPTG). lac repressor encoded by lacI
   5651..5681    -  promoter       lac promoter: promoter for the E. coli lac operon
   5696..5717    -  protein_bind   CAP binding site: CAP binding activates transcription in the presence of cAMP. E. coli catabolite activator protein
   5730..5769    -  CDS            lacI (fragment): lac repressor; lacI; The lac repressor binds to the lac operator to inhibit transcription in E. coli. This inhibition can be relieved by adding lactose or isopropyl-β-D-thiogalactopyranoside (IPTG).
   5776..5798    +  promoter       SV40 promoter (fragment): SV40 enhancer and early promoter
   5822..5957    +  rep_origin     SV40 ori: SV40 origin of replication
   5977..6111    +  polyA_signal   SV40 poly(A) signal: SV40 polyadenylation signal
   6113..6167    -  CDS            lacI (fragment): lac repressor; lacI; The lac repressor binds to the lac operator to inhibit transcription in E. coli. This inhibition can be relieved by adding lactose or isopropyl-β-D-thiogalactopyranoside (IPTG).
   6350..6938    -  rep_origin     ori: high-copy-number ColE1/pMB1/pBR322/pUC origin of replication
   7109..7969    -  CDS            AmpR: β-lactamase; bla; confers resistance to ampicillin, carbenicillin, and related antibiotics
   7970..8074    -  promoter       AmpR promoter: bla
>Addgene plasmid #65776 | BPK2139 | depositor full sequence | sequence record 112651 | BPK2139 sequence 8100 bps
GTCGACATTGATTATTGACTAGTTATTAATAGTAATCAATTACGGGGTCATTAGTTCATAGCCCATATAT
GGAGTTCCGCGTTACATAACTTACGGTAAATGGCCCGCCTGGCTGACCGCCCAACGACCCCCGCCCATTG
ACGTCAATAATGACGTATGTTCCCATAGTAACGCCAATAGGGACTTTCCATTGACGTCAATGGGTGGACT
ATTTACGGTAAACTGCCCACTTGGCAGTACATCAAGTGTATCATATGCCAAGTACGCCCCCTATTGACGT
CAATGACGGTAAATGGCCCGCCTGGCATTATGCCCAGTACATGACCTTATGGGACTTTCCTACTTGGCAG
TACATCTACGTATTAGTCATCGCTATTACCATGGGTCGAGGTGAGCCCCACGTTCTGCTTCACTCTCCCC
ATCTCCCCCCCCTCCCCACCCCCAATTTTGTATTTATTTATTTTTTAATTATTTTGTGCAGCGATGGGGG
CGGGGGGGGGGGGGGCGCGCGCCAGGCGGGGCGGGGCGGGGCGAGGGGCGGGGCGGGGCGAGGCGGAGAG
GTGCGGCGGCAGCCAATCAGAGCGGCGCGCTCCGAAAGTTTCCTTTTATGGCGAGGCGGCGGCGGCGGCG
GCCCTATAAAAAGCGAAGCGCGCGGCGGGCGGGAGTCGCTGCGTTGCCTTCGCCCCGTGCCCCGCTCCGC
GCCGCCTCGCGCCGCCCGCCCCGGCTCTGACTGACCGCGTTACTCCCACAGGTGAGCGGGCGGGACGGCC
CTTCTCCTCCGGGCTGTAATTAGCGCTTGGTTTAATGACGGCTCGTTTCTTTTCTGTGGCTGCGTGAAAG
CCTTAAAGGGCTCCGGGAGGGCCCTTTGTGCGGGGGGGAGCGGCTCGGGGGGTGCGTGCGTGTGTGTGTG
CGTGGGGAGCGCCGCGTGCGGCCCGCGCTGCCCGGCGGCTGTGAGCGCTGCGGGCGCGGCGCGGGGCTTT
GTGCGCTCCGCGTGTGCGCGAGGGGAGCGCGGCCGGGGGCGGTGCCCCGCGGTGCGGGGGGGCTGCGAGG
GGAACAAAGGCTGCGTGCGGGGTGTGTGCGTGGGGGGGTGAGCAGGGGGTGTGGGCGCGGCGGTCGGGCT
GTAACCCCCCCCTGCACCCCCCTCCCCGAGTTGCTGAGCACGGCCCGGCTTCGGGTGCGGGGCTCCGTGC
GGGGCGTGGCGCGGGGCTCGCCGTGCCGGGCGGGGGGTGGCGGCAGGTGGGGGTGCCGGGCGGGGCGGGG
CCGCCTCGGGCCGGGGAGGGCTCGGGGGAGGGGCGCGGCGGCCCCGGAGCGCCGGCGGCTGTCGAGGCGC
GGCGAGCCGCAGCCATTGCCTTTTATGGTAATCGTGCGAGAGGGCGCAGGGACTTCCTTTGTCCCAAATC
TGTGCGGAGCCGAAATCTGGGAGGCGCCGCCGCACCCCCTCTAGCGGGCGCGGGGCGAAGCGGTGCGGCG
CCGGCAGGAAGGAAATGGGCGGGGAGGGCCTTCGTGCGTCGCCGCGCCGCCGTCCCCTTCTCCCTCTCCA
GCCTCGGGGCTGTCCGCGGGGGGACGGCTGCCTTCGGGGGGGACGGGGCAGGGCGGGGTTCGGCTTCTGG
CGTGTGACCGGCGGCTCTAGAGCCTCTGCTAACCATGTTCATGCCTTCTTCTTTTTCCTACAGCTCCTGG
GCAACGTGCTGGTTATTGTGCTGTCTCATCATTTTGGCAAAGAATTCTGCAGTCGACGGTACCGCGGGCC
CGGGATCCACCGGTCGCCACCATGGGGAAACGGAACTACATCCTGGGGCTTGACATTGGGATAACCAGCG
TTGGCTACGGAATTATTGATTATGAGACACGCGATGTGATTGACGCCGGGGTTAGGCTGTTCAAAGAGGC
CAACGTTGAAAACAACGAGGGAAGACGGAGTAAGCGCGGAGCAAGAAGACTCAAGCGCAGACGGAGACAT
CGGATTCAGAGGGTGAAAAAGCTGCTCTTCGATTACAATCTCCTGACCGATCATAGTGAGCTGAGCGGAA
TCAACCCCTACGAGGCGCGAGTGAAAGGGCTTTCCCAGAAGCTGTCCGAAGAGGAGTTCTCCGCCGCGTT
GCTGCACCTGGCCAAACGGAGGGGGGTTCACAATGTAAACGAAGTGGAGGAGGACACGGGCAATGAACTT
AGTACGAAAGAACAGATCAGTAGGAACTCTAAGGCTCTCGAAGAGAAATACGTCGCTGAGTTGCAGCTTG
AGAGACTGAAAAAAGACGGCGAAGTACGCGGATCTATTAATAGGTTCAAGACTTCAGATTACGTAAAGGA
AGCCAAGCAGCTCCTGAAAGTACAGAAAGCGTACCATCAGCTCGATCAGAGCTTCATCGATACCTACATA
GATTTGCTGGAGACACGGAGGACATACTACGAGGGCCCAGGGGAAGGATCTCCTTTTGGGTGGAAGGACA
TCAAGGAATGGTACGAGATGCTTATGGGACATTGTACATATTTTCCGGAGGAGCTCAGGAGCGTCAAGTA
CGCCTACAATGCCGACCTGTACAATGCCCTCAATGACCTCAATAACCTCGTGATTACCAGGGACGAGAAC
GAGAAGCTGGAGTACTATGAAAAGTTCCAGATTATCGAGAATGTGTTTAAGCAGAAGAAGAAGCCGACAC
TTAAGCAGATTGCAAAGGAAATCCTCGTGAATGAGGAAGATATCAAGGGATACAGAGTGACAAGTACAGG
CAAGCCCGAGTTCACAAATCTGAAGGTGTACCACGATATTAAGGACATAACCGCACGAAAGGAGATAATC
GAAAACGCTGAGCTCCTCGATCAGATCGCAAAAATTCTTACCATCTACCAGTCTAGTGAGGACATTCAGG
AGGAACTGACTAATCTGAACAGTGAGCTCACCCAAGAGGAAATTGAGCAGATTTCAAACCTGAAAGGCTA
CACCGGGACGCACAATCTGAGCCTCAAAGCAATCAACCTCATTCTGGATGAACTTTGGCACACAAATGAC
AACCAAATTGCCATATTCAACCGCCTGAAACTGGTGCCAAAAAAAGTGGATCTGTCACAGCAAAAGGAAA
TCCCTACAACCTTGGTTGACGATTTTATTCTGTCCCCCGTTGTCAAGCGGAGCTTCATCCAGTCAATCAA
GGTGATCAATGCCATCATTAAAAAATACGGATTGCCAAACGATATAATTATCGAGCTTGCACGAGAGAAG
AACTCAAAGGACGCCCAGAAGATGATTAACGAAATGCAGAAGCGCAACCGCCAGACAAACGAACGCATAG
AGGAAATTATAAGAACAACCGGCAAAGAGAATGCCAAGTATCTGATCGAGAAAATCAAGCTGCACGACAT
GCAAGAAGGCAAGTGCCTGTACTCTCTGGAAGCTATCCCACTCGAAGATCTGCTGAATAATCCATTCAAT
TACGAGGTGGACCACATCATCCCTAGATCCGTAAGCTTTGACAATTCCTTCAATAACAAAGTTCTGGTTA
AACAGGAGGAAAATTCTAAAAAAGGGAACCGGACCCCGTTCCAGTACCTGAGCTCCAGTGACAGCAAGAT
TAGCTACGAGACTTTTAAGAAACATATTCTGAATCTGGCCAAAGGCAAAGGCAGGATCAGCAAGACCAAG
AAGGAGTACCTCCTCGAAGAACGCGACATTAACAGATTTAGTGTGCAGAAAGATTTCATCAACCGAAACC
TTGTCGATACTCGGTACGCCACGAGAGGCCTGATGAATCTCCTCAGGAGCTACTTCCGCGTCAATAATCT
GGACGTTAAAGTCAAGAGCATAAATGGGGGATTCACCAGCTTTCTGAGGAGAAAGTGGAAGTTTAAGAAG
GAACGAAACAAAGGATACAAGCACCATGCTGAGGATGCTTTGATCATCGCTAACGCGGACTTTATCTTTA
AGGAATGGAAAAAGCTGGATAAGGCAAAGAAAGTGATGGAAAACCAGATGTTCGAGGAGAAGCAGGCAGA
GTCAATGCCTGAGATCGAGACAGAGCAGGAATACAAGGAAATTTTCATCACCCCTCATCAGATTAAACAC
ATAAAGGACTTCAAAGACTATAAATACTCTCATAGGGTGGACAAAAAACCCAATCGCGAGCTCATTAATG
ACACCCTGTACTCAACACGGAAGGATGATAAAGGTAATACCTTGATTGTGAATAATCTTAATGGATTGTA
TGACAAAGATAACGACAAGCTCAAGAAGCTGATCAACAAGTCTCCAGAGAAGCTCCTTATGTATCACCAC
GACCCACAGACTTATCAGAAATTGAAACTGATCATGGAGCAATACGGGGATGAGAAGAACCCACTCTACA
AATATTATGAGGAAACAGGTAATTACCTGACCAAGTACTCCAAGAAGGATAACGGACCAGTGATCAAAAA
GATAAAGTACTATGGCAACAAACTTAATGCGCATTTGGACATAACTGACGATTACCCCAATTCTCGAAAC
AAGGTTGTGAAGCTCTCCCTGAAGCCTTATAGATTTGACGTGTACCTGGATAATGGGGTTTATAAATTCG
TCACCGTGAAAAATCTGGACGTGATCAAAAAGGAGAACTATTATGAAGTAAACTCAAAGTGCTATGAGGA
GGCGAAGAAGCTGAAGAAGATCTCCAATCAGGCCGAGTTCATCGCTTCCTTCTATAATAACGATCTCATC
AAGATCAATGGAGAGCTTTATCGCGTCATTGGTGTGAACAATGACTTGCTGAACAGGATCGAAGTCAATA
TGATAGACATTACCTACCGGGAGTATCTCGAAAACATGAATGATAAACGGCCGCCTCGCATCATCAAGAC
AATCGCATCTAAAACTCAGTCAATAAAAAAGTACTCTACCGATATCCTGGGGAATCTCTATGAAGTGAAG
TCAAAGAAGCACCCACAAATCATTAAAAAAGGTGGATCCCCCAAGAAGAAGAGGAAAGTCTCGAGCGACT
ACAAAGACCATGACGGTGATTATAAAGATCATGACATCGATTACAAGGATGACGATGACAAGTAAAGCGG
CCGCACTCCTCAGGTGCAGGCTGCCTATCAGAAGGTGGTGGCTGGTGTGGCCAATGCCCTGGCTCACAAA
TACCACTGAGATCTTTTTCCCTCTGCCAAAAATTATGGGGACATCATGAAGCCCCTTGAGCATCTGACTT
CTGGCTAATAAAGGAAATTTATTTTCATTGCAATAGTGTGTTGGAATTTTTTGTGTCTCTCACTCGGAAG
GACATATGGGAGGGCAAATCATTTAAAACATCAGAATGAGTATTTGGTTTAGAGTTTGGCAACATATGCC
CATATGCTGGCTGCCATGAACAAAGGTTGGCTATAAAGAGGTCATCAGTATATGAAACAGCCCCCTGCTG
TCCATTCCTTATTCCATAGAAAAGCCTTGACTTGAGGTTAGATTTTTTTTATATTTTGTTTTGTGTTATT
TTTTTCTTTAACATCCCTAAAATTTTCCTTACATGTTTTACTAGCCAGATTTTTCCTCCTCTCCTGACTA
CTCCCAGTCATAGCTGTCCCTCTTCTCTTATGGAGATCCCTCGACCTGCAGCCCAAGCTTGGCGTAATCA
TGGTCATAGCTGTTTCCTGTGTGAAATTGTTATCCGCTCACAATTCCACACAACATACGAGCCGGAAGCA
TAAAGTGTAAAGCCTGGGGTGCCTAATGAGTGAGCTAACTCACATTAATTGCGTTGCGCTCACTGCCCGC
TTTCCAGTCGGGAAACCTGTCGTGCCAGCGGATCCGCATCTCAATTAGTCAGCAACCATAGTCCCGCCCC
TAACTCCGCCCATCCCGCCCCTAACTCCGCCCAGTTCCGCCCATTCTCCGCCCCATGGCTGACTAATTTT
TTTTATTTATGCAGAGGCCGAGGCCGCCTCGGCCTCTGAGCTATTCCAGAAGTAGTGAGGAGGCTTTTTT
GGAGGCCTAGGCTTTTGCAAAAAGCTAACTTGTTTATTGCAGCTTATAATGGTTACAAATAAAGCAATAG
CATCACAAATTTCACAAATAAAGCATTTTTTTCACTGCATTCTAGTTGTGGTTTGTCCAAACTCATCAAT
GTATCTTATCATGTCTGGATCCGCTGCATTAATGAATCGGCCAACGCGCGGGGAGAGGCGGTTTGCGTAT
TGGGCGCTCTTCCGCTTCCTCGCTCACTGACTCGCTGCGCTCGGTCGTTCGGCTGCGGCGAGCGGTATCA
GCTCACTCAAAGGCGGTAATACGGTTATCCACAGAATCAGGGGATAACGCAGGAAAGAACATGTGAGCAA
AAGGCCAGCAAAAGGCCAGGAACCGTAAAAAGGCCGCGTTGCTGGCGTTTTTCCATAGGCTCCGCCCCCC
TGACGAGCATCACAAAAATCGACGCTCAAGTCAGAGGTGGCGAAACCCGACAGGACTATAAAGATACCAG
GCGTTTCCCCCTGGAAGCTCCCTCGTGCGCTCTCCTGTTCCGACCCTGCCGCTTACCGGATACCTGTCCG
CCTTTCTCCCTTCGGGAAGCGTGGCGCTTTCTCAATGCTCACGCTGTAGGTATCTCAGTTCGGTGTAGGT
CGTTCGCTCCAAGCTGGGCTGTGTGCACGAACCCCCCGTTCAGCCCGACCGCTGCGCCTTATCCGGTAAC
TATCGTCTTGAGTCCAACCCGGTAAGACACGACTTATCGCCACTGGCAGCAGCCACTGGTAACAGGATTA
GCAGAGCGAGGTATGTAGGCGGTGCTACAGAGTTCTTGAAGTGGTGGCCTAACTACGGCTACACTAGAAG
GACAGTATTTGGTATCTGCGCTCTGCTGAAGCCAGTTACCTTCGGAAAAAGAGTTGGTAGCTCTTGATCC
GGCAAACAAACCACCGCTGGTAGCGGTGGTTTTTTTGTTTGCAAGCAGCAGATTACGCGCAGAAAAAAAG
GATCTCAAGAAGATCCTTTGATCTTTTCTACGGGGTCTGACGCTCAGTGGAACGAAAACTCACGTTAAGG
GATTTTGGTCATGAGATTATCAAAAAGGATCTTCACCTAGATCCTTTTAAATTAAAAATGAAGTTTTAAA
TCAATCTAAAGTATATATGAGTAAACTTGGTCTGACAGTTACCAATGCTTAATCAGTGAGGCACCTATCT
CAGCGATCTGTCTATTTCGTTCATCCATAGTTGCCTGACTCCCCGTCGTGTAGATAACTACGATACGGGA
GGGCTTACCATCTGGCCCCAGTGCTGCAATGATACCGCGAGACCCACGCTCACCGGCTCCAGATTTATCA
GCAATAAACCAGCCAGCCGGAAGGGCCGAGCGCAGAAGTGGTCCTGCAACTTTATCCGCCTCCATCCAGT
CTATTAATTGTTGCCGGGAAGCTAGAGTAAGTAGTTCGCCAGTTAATAGTTTGCGCAACGTTGTTGCCAT
TGCTACAGGCATCGTGGTGTCACGCTCGTCGTTTGGTATGGCTTCATTCAGCTCCGGTTCCCAACGATCA
AGGCGAGTTACATGATCCCCCATGTTGTGCAAAAAAGCGGTTAGCTCCTTCGGTCCTCCGATCGTTGTCA
GAAGTAAGTTGGCCGCAGTGTTATCACTCATGGTTATGGCAGCACTGCATAATTCTCTTACTGTCATGCC
ATCCGTAAGATGCTTTTCTGTGACTGGTGAGTACTCAACCAAGTCATTCTGAGAATAGTGTATGCGGCGA
CCGAGTTGCTCTTGCCCGGCGTCAATACGGGATAATACCGCGCCACATAGCAGAACTTTAAAAGTGCTCA
TCATTGGAAAACGTTCTTCGGGGCGAAAACTCTCAAGGATCTTACCGCTGTTGAGATCCAGTTCGATGTA
ACCCACTCGTGCACCCAACTGATCTTCAGCATCTTTTACTTTCACCAGCGTTTCTGGGTGAGCAAAAACA
GGAAGGCAAAATGCCGCAAAAAAGGGAATAAGGGCGACACGGAAATGTTGAATACTCATACTCTTCCTTT
TTCAATATTATTGAAGCATTTATCAGGGTTATTGTCTCATGAGCGGATACATATTTGAATGTATTTAGAA
AAATAAACAAATAGGGGTTCCGCGCACATTTCCCCGAAAAGTGCCACCTG
