>Addgene plasmid #65776 | BPK2139 | addgene partial sequence | sequence record 116170 | rb_glob_PA_term-R 5'-CCCATATGTCCTTCCGAGTG-3'
GTCCCCATAATTTTTGGCAGAGGGAAAAAGATCTCAGTGGTATTTGTGAGCCAGGGCATTGGCCACACCA
GCCACCACCTTCTGATAGGCAGCCTGCACCTGAGGAGTGCGGCCGCTTTACTTGTCATCGTCATCCTTGT
AATCGATGTCATGATCTTTATAATCACCGTCATGGTCTTTGTAGTCGCTCGAGACTTTCCTCTTCTTCTT
GGGGGATCCACCTTTTTTAATGATTTGTGGGTGCTTCTTTGACTTCACTTCATAGAGATTCCCCAGGATA
TCGGTAGAGTACTTTTTTATTGACTGAGTTTTAGATGCGATTGTCTTGATGATGCGAGGCGGCCGTTTAT
CATTCATGTTTTCGAGATACTCCCGGTAGGTAATGTCTATCATATTGACTTCGATCCTGTTCAGCAAGTC
ATTGTTCACACCAATGACGCGATAAAGCTCTCCATTGATCTTGATGAGATCGTTATTATAGAAGGAAGCG
ATGAACTCGGCCTGATTGGAGATCTTCTTCAGCTTCTTCGCCTCCTCATAGCACTTTGAGTTTACTTCAT
AATAGTTCTCCTTTTTGATCACGTCCAGATTTTTCACGGTGACGAATTTATAAACCCCATTATCCAGGTA
CACGTCAAATCTATAAGGCTTCAGGGAGAGCTTCACAACCTTGTTTCGAGAATTGG
