>Addgene plasmid #65776 | BPK2139 | addgene partial sequence | sequence record 116171 | pCAG-F 5'-GCAACGTGCTGGTTATTGTG-3'
CTTGACATTGGGATAACCAGCGTTGGCTACGGAATTATTGATTATGAGACACGCGATGTGATTGACGCCG
GGGTTAGGCTGTTCAAAGAGGCCAACGTTGAAAACAACGAGGGAAGACGGAGTAAGCGCGGAGCAAGAAG
ACTCAAGCGCNGACGGAGACATCGGATTCNNAGGGTGAAAAAGCTGCTCTTCGATTACAATCTCCTGACC
GATCATA
